>Addgene plasmid #25897 | pLX303 | addgene full sequence | sequence record 195306 | Addgene NGS Result
CGTAAAATGATATAAATATCAATATATTAAATTAGATTTTGCATAAAAAACAGACTACATAATACTGTAA
AACACAACATATCCAGTCACTATGGCGGCCGCATTAGGCACCCCAGGCTTTACACTTTATGCTTCCGGCT
CGTATAATGTGTGGATTTTGAGTTAGGATCCGTCGAGATTTTCAGGAGCTAAGGAAGCTAAAATGGAGAA
AAAAATCACTGGATATACCACCGTTGATATATCCCAATGGCATCGTAAAGAACATTTTGAGGCATTTCAG
TCAGTTGCTCAATGTACCTATAACCAGACCGTTCAGCTGGATATTACGGCCTTTTTAAAGACCGTAAAGA
AAAATAAGCACAAGTTTTATCCGGCCTTTATTCACATTCTTGCCCGCCTGATGAATGCTCATCCGGAATT
CCGTATGGCAATGAAAGACGGTGAGCTGGTGATATGGGATAGTGTTCACCCTTGTTACACCGTTTTCCAT
GAGCAAACTGAAACGTTTTCATCGCTCTGGAGTGAATACCACGACGATTTCCGGCAGTTTCTACACATAT
ATTCGCAAGATGTGGCGTGTTACGGTGAAAACCTGGCCTATTTCCCTAAAGGGTTTATTGAGAATATGTT
TTTCGTCTCAGCCAATCCCTGGGTGAGTTTCACCAGTTTTGATTTAAACGTGGCCAATATGGACAACTTC
TTCGCCCCCGTTTTCACCATGGGCAAATATTATACGCAAGGCGACAAGGTGCTGATGCCGCTGGCGATTC
AGGTTCATCATGCCGTTTGTGATGGCTTCCATGTCGGCAGAATGCTTAATGAATTACAACAGTACTGCGA
TGAGTGGCAGGGCGGGGCGTAAAGATCTGGATCCGGCTTACTAAAAGCCAGATAACAGTATGCGTATTTG
CGCGCTGATTTTTGCGGTATAAGAATATATACTGATATGTATACCCGAAGTATGTCAAAAAGAGGTATGC
TATGAAGCAGCGTATTACAGTGACAGTTGACAGCGACAGCTATCAGTTGCTCAAGGCATATATGATGTCA
ATATCTCCGGTCTGGTAAGCACAACCATGCAGAATGAAGCCCGTCGTCTGCGTGCCGAACGCTGGAAAGC
GGAAAATCAGGAAGGGATGGCTGAGGTCGCCCGGTTTATTGAAATGAACGGCTCTTTTGCTGACGAGAAC
AGGGGCTGGTGAAATGCAGTTTAAGGTTTACACCTATAAAAGAGAGAGCCGTTATCGTCTGTTTGTGGAT
GTACAGAGTGATATTATTGACACGCCCGGGCGACGGATGGTGATCCCCCTGGCCAGTGCACGTCTGCTGT
CAGATAAAGTCTCCCGTGAACTTTACCCGGTGGTGCATATCGGGGATGAAAGCTGGCGCATGATGACCAC
CGATATGGCCAGTGTGCCGGTCTCCGTTATCGGGGAAGAAGTGGCTGATCTCAGCCACCGCGAAAATGAC
ATCAAAAACGCCATTAACCTGATGTTCTGGGGAATATAAATGTCAGGCTCCCTTATACACAGCCAGTCTG
CAGGTCGACCATAGTGACTGGATATGTTGTGTTTTACAGTATTATGTAGTCTGTTTTTTATGCAAAATCT
AATTTAATATATTGATATTTATATCATTTTACGTTTCTCGTTCAGCTTTCTTGTACAAAGTGGTTTAGTA
ATGAGCTAGCGCTAACCGGTGGCGCGTTAAGTCGACAATCAACCTCTGGATTACAAAATTTGTGAAAGAT
TGACTGGTATTCTTAACTATGTTGCTCCTTTTACGCTATGTGGATACGCTGCTTTAATGCCTTTGTATCA
TGCTATTGCTTCCCGTATGGCTTTCATTTTCTCCTCCTTGTATAAATCCTGGTTGCTGTCTCTTTATGAG
GAGTTGTGGCCCGTTGTCAGGCAACGTGGCGTGGTGTGCACTGTGTTTGCTGACGCAACCCCCACTGGTT
GGGGCATTGCCACCACCTGTCAGCTCCTTTCCGGGACTTTCGCTTTCCCCCTCCCTATTGCCACGGCGGA
ACTCATCGCCGCCTGCCTTGCCCGCTGCTGGACAGGGGCTCGGCTGTTGGGCACTGACAATTCCGTGGTG
TTGTCGGGGAAATCATCGTCCTTTCCTTGGCTGCTCGCCTGTGTTGCCACCTGGATTCTGCGCGGGACGT
CCTTCTGCTACGTCCCTTCGGCCCTCAATCCAGCGGACCTTCCTTCCCGCGGCCTGCTGCCGGCTCTGCG
GCCTCTTCCGCGTCTTCGCCTTCGCCCTCAGACGAGTCGGATCTCCCTTTGGGCCGCCTCCCCGCGTCGA
CTTTAAGACCAATGACTTACAAGGCAGCTGTAGATCTTAGCCACTTTTTAAAAGAAAAGGGGGGACTGGA
AGGGCTAATTCACTCCCAACGAAGACAAGATCTGCTTTTTGCTTGTACTGGGTCTCTCTGGTTAGACCAG
ATCTGAGCCTGGGAGCTCTCTGGCTAACTAGGGAACCCACTGCTTAAGCCTCAATAAAGCTTGCCTTGAG
TGCTTCAAGTAGTGTGTGCCCGTCTGTTGTGTGACTCTGGTAACTAGAGATCCCTCAGACCCTTTTAGTC
AGTGTGGAAAATCTCTAGCAGTACGTATAGTAGTTCATGTCATCTTATTATTCAGTATTTATAACTTGCA
AAGAAATGAATATCAGAGAGTGAGAGGAACTTGTTTATTGCAGCTTATAATGGTTACAAATAAAGCAATA
GCATCACAAATTTCACAAATAAAGCATTTTTTTCACTGCATTCTAGTTGTGGTTTGTCCAAACTCATCAA
TGTATCTTATCATGTCTGGCTCTAGCTATCCCGCCCCTAACTCCGCCCATCCCGCCCCTAACTCCGCCCA
GTTCCGCCCATTCTCCGCCCCATGGCTGACTAATTTTTTTTATTTATGCAGAGGCCGAGGCCGCCTCGGC
CTCTGAGCTATTCCAGAAGTAGTGAGGAGGCTTTTTTGGAGGCCTAGGGACGTACCCAATTCGCCCTATA
GTGAGTCGTATTACGCGCGCTCACTGGCCGTCGTTTTACAACGTCGTGACTGGGAAAACCCTGGCGTTAC
CCAACTTAATCGCCTTGCAGCACATCCCCCTTTCGCCAGCTGGCGTAATAGCGAAGAGGCCCGCACCGAT
CGCCCTTCCCAACAGTTGCGCAGCCTGAATGGCGAATGGG
[124 nt withheld, positions 3191-3314]
C
[91 nt withheld, positions 3316-3406]
A
[49 nt withheld, positions 3408-3456]
CCTTTGACGTTGGAGTCCACGTTCTTT
[37 nt withheld, positions 3484-3520]
ACCCTATCTCGGTCTATTCTTTTGATTTATAAGGGATTTTGCCGATTTCGGCCTATTGGTTAAAAAATGA
GCTGATTTAACAAAAATTTAACGCGAATTTTAACAAAATATTAACGCTTACAATTTAGGTGGCACTTTTC
GGGGAAATGTGCGCGGAACCCCTATTTGTTTATTTTTCTAAATACATTCAAATATGTATCCGCTCATGAG
ACAATAACCCTGATAAATGCTTCAATAATATTGAAAAAGGAAGAGTATGAGTATTCAACATTTCCGTGTC
GCCCTTATTCCCTTTTTTGCGGCATTTTGCCTTCCTGTTTTTGCTCACCCAGAAACGCTGGTGAAAGTAA
AAGATGCTGAAGATCAGTTGGGTGCACGAGTGGGTTACATCGAACTGGATCTCAACAGCGGTAAGATCCT
TGAGAGTTTTCGCCCCGAAGAACGTTTTCCAATGATGAGCACTTTTAAAGTTCTGCTATGTGGCGCGGTA
TTATCCCGTATTGACGCCGGGCAAGAGCAACTCGGTCGCCGCATACACTATTCTCAGAATGACTTGGTTG
AGTACTCACCAGTCACAGAAAAGCATCTTACGGATGGCATGACAGTAAGAGAATTATGCAGTGCTGCCAT
AACCATGAGTGATAACACTGCGGCCAACTTACTTCTGACAACGATCGGAGGACCGAAGGAGCTAACCGCT
TTTTTGCACAACATGGGGGATCATGTAACTCGCCTTGATCGTTGGGAACCGGAGCTGAATGAAGCCATAC
CAAACGACGAGCGTGACACCACGATGCCTGTAGCAATGGCAACAACGTTGCGCAAACTATTAACTGGCGA
ACTACTTACTCTAGCTTCCCGGCAACAATTAATAGACTGGATGGAGGCGGATAAAGTTGCAGGACCACTT
CTGCGCTCGGCCCTTCCGGCTGGCTGGTTTATTGCTGATAAATCTGGAGCCGGTGAGCGTGGGTCTCGCG
GTATCATTGCAGCACTGGGGCCAGATGGTAAGCCCTCCCGTATCGTAGTTATCTACACGACGGGGAGTCA
GGCAACTATGGATGAACGAAATAGACAGATCGCTGAGATAGGTGCCTCACTGATTAAGCATTGGTAACTG
TCAGACCAAGTTTACTCATATATACTTTAGATTGATTTAAAACTTCATTTTTAATTTAAAAGGATCTAGG
TGAAGATCCTTTTTGATAATCTCATGACCAAAATCCCTTAACGTGAGTTTTCGTTCCACTGAGCGTCAGA
CCCCGTAGAAAAGATCAAAGGATCTTCTTGAGATCCTTTTTTTCTGCGCGTAATCTGCTGCTTGCAAACA
AAAAAACCACCGCTACCAGCGGTGGTTTGTTTGCCGGATCAAGAGCTACCAACTCTTTTTCCGAAGGTAA
CTGGCTTCAGCAGAGCGCAGATACCAAATACTGTTCTTCTAGTGTAGCCGTAGTTAGGCCACCACTTCAA
GAACTCTGTAGCACCGCCTACATACCTCGCTCTGCTAATCCTGTTACCAGTGGCTGCTGCCAGTGGCGAT
AAGTCGTGTCTTACCGGGTTGGACTCAAGACGATAGTTACCGGATAAGGCGCAGCGGTCGGGCTGAACGG
GGGGTTCGTGCACACAGCCCAGCTTGGAGCGAACGACCTACACCGAACTGAGATACCTACAGCGTGAGCT
ATGAGAAAGCGCCACGCTTCCCGAAGGGAGAAAGGCGGACAGGTATCCGGTAAGCGGCAGGGTCGGAACA
GGAGAGCGCACGAGGGAGCTTCCAGGGGGAAACGCCTGGTATCTTTATAGTCCTGTCGGGTTTCGCCACC
TCTGACTTGAGCGTCGATTTTTGTGATGCTCGTCAGGGGGGCGGAGCCTATGGAAAAACGCCAGCAACGC
GGCCTTTTTACGGTTCCTGGCCTTTTGCTGGCCTTTTGCTCACATGTTCTTTCCTGCGTTATCCCCTGAT
TCTGTGGATAACCGTATTACCGCCTTTGAGTGAGCTGATACCGCTCGCCGCAGCCGAACGACCGAGCGCA
GCGAGTCAGTGAGCGAGGAAGCGGAAGAGCGCCCAATACGCAAACCGCCTCTCCCCGCGCGTTGGCCGAT
TCATTAATGCAGCTGGCACGACAGGTTTCCCGACTGGAAAGCGGGCAGTGAGCGCAACGCAATTAATGTG
AGTTAGCTCACTCATTAGGCACCCCAGGCTTTACACTTTATGCTTCCGGCTCGTATGTTGTGTGGAATTG
TGAGCGGATAACAATTTCACACAGGAAACAGCTATGACCATGATTACGCCAAGCGCGCAATTAACCCTCA
CTAAAGGGAACAAAAGCTGGAGCTGCAAGCTTAATGTAGTCTTATGCAATACTCTTGTAGTCTTGCAACA
TGGTAACGATGAGTTAGCAACATGCCTTACAAGGAGAGAAAAAGCACCGTGCATGCCGATTGGTGGAAGT
AAGGTGGTACGATCGTGCCTTATTAGGAAGGCAACAGACGGGTCTGACATGGATTGGACGAACCACTGAA
TTGCCGCATTGCAGAGATATTGTATTTAAGTGCCTAGCTCGATACATAAACGGGTCTCTCTGGTTAGACC
AGATCTGAGCCTGGGAGCTCTCTGGCTAACTAGGGAACCCACTGCTTAAGCCTCAATAAAGCTTGCCTTG
AGTGCTTCAAGTAGTGTGTGCCCGTCTGTTGTGTGACTCTGGTAACTAGAGATCCCTCAGACCCTTTTAG
TCAGTGTGGAAAATCTCTAGCAGTGGCGCCCGAACAGGGACTTGAAAGCGAAAGGGAAACCAGAGGAGCT
CTCTCGACGCAGGACTCGGCTTGCTGAAGCGCGCACGGCAAGAGGCGAGGGGCGGCGACTGGTGAGTACG
CCAAAAATTTTGACTAGCGGAGGCTAGAAGGAGAGAGATGGGTGCGAGAGCGTCAGTATTAAGCGGGGGA
GAATTAGATCGCGATGGGAAAAAATTCGGTTAAGGCCAGGGGGAAAGAAAAAATATAAATTAAAACATAT
AGTATGGGCAAGCAGGGAGCTAGAACGATTCGCAGTTAATCCTGGCCTGTTAGAAACATCAGAAGGCTGT
AGACAAATACTGGGACAGCTACAACCATCCCTTCAGACAGGATCAGAAGAACTTAGATCATTATATAATA
CAGTAGCAACCCTCTATTGTGTGCATCAAAGGATAGAGATAAAAGACACCAAGGAAGCTTTAGACAAGAT
AGAGGAAGAGCAAAACAAAAGTAAGACCACCGCACAGCAAGCGGCCGCTGATCTTCAGACCTGGAGGAGG
AGATATGAGGGACAATTGGAGAAGTGAATTATATAAATATAAAGTAGTAAAAATTGAACCATTAGGAGTA
GCACCCACCAAGGCAAAGAGAAGAGTGGTGCAGAGAGAAAAAAGAGCAGTGGGAATAGGAGCTTTGTTCC
TTGGGTTCTTGGGAGCAGCAGGAAGCACTATGGGCGCAGCGTCAATGACGCTGACGGTACAGGCCAGACA
ATTATTGTCTGGTATAGTGCAGCAGCAGAACAATTTGCTGAGGGCTATTGAGGCGCAACAGCATCTGTTG
CAACTCACAGTCTGGGGCATCAAGCAGCTCCAGGCAAGAATCCTGGCTGTGGAAAGATACCTAAAGGATC
AACAGCTCCTGGGGATTTGGGGTTGCTCTGGAAAACTCATTTGCACCACTGCTGTGCCTTGGAATGCTAG
TTGGAGTAATAAATCTCTGGAACAGATTTGGAATCACACGACCTGGATGGAGTGGGACAGAGAAATTAAC
AATTACACAAGCTTAATACACTCCTTAATTGAAGAATCGCAAAACCAGCAAGAAAAGAATGAACAAGAAT
TATTGGAATTAGATAAATGGGCAAGTTTGTGGAATTGGTTTAACATAACAAATTGGCTGTGGTATATAAA
ATTATTCATAATGATAGTAGGAGGCTTGGTAGGTTTAAGAATAGTTTTTGCTGTACTTTCTATAGTGAAT
AGAGTTAGGCAGGGATATTCACCATTATCGTTTCAGACCCACCTCCCAACCCCGAGGGGACCCTTGCGCC
TTTTCCAAGGCAGCCCTGGGTTTGCGCAGGGACGCGGCTGCTCTGGGCGTGGTTCCGGGAAACGCAGCGG
CGCCGACCCTGGGTCTCGCACATTCTTCACGTCCGTTCGCAGCGTCACCCGGATCTTCGCCGCTACCCTT
GTGGGCCCCCCGGCGACGCTTCCTGCTCCGCCCCTAAGTCGGGAAGGTTCCTTGCGGTTCGCGGCGTGCC
GGACGTGACAAACGGAAGCCGCACGTCTCACTAGTACCCTCGCAGACGGACAGCGCCAGGGAGCAATGGC
AGCGCGCCGACCGCGATGGGCTGTGGCCAATAGCGGCTGCTCAGCAGGGCGCGCCGAGAGCAGCGGCCGG
GAAGGGGCGGTGCGGGAGGCGGGGTGTGGGGCGGTAGTGTGGGCCCTGTTCCTGCCCGCGCGGTGTTCCG
CATTCTGCAAGCCTCCGGAGCGCACGTCGGCAGTCGGCTCCCTCGTTGACCGAATCACCGACCTCTCTCC
CCAGGGGGTACCACCATGGCCAAGCCTTTGTCTCAAGAAGAATCCACCCTCATTGAAAGAGCAACGGCTA
CAATCAACAGCATCCCCATCTCTGAAGACTACAGCGTCGCCAGCGCAGCTCTCTCTAGCGACGGCCGCAT
CTTCACTGGTGTCAATGTATATCATTTTACTGGGGGACCTTGTGCAGAACTCGTGGTGCTGGGCACTGCT
GCTGCTGCGGCAGCTGGCAACCTGACTTGTATCGTCGCGATCGGAAATGAGAACAGGGGCATCTTGAGCC
CCTGCGGACGGTGCCGACAGGTGCTTCTCGATCTGCATCCTGGGATCAAAGCCATAGTGAAGGACAGTGA
TGGACAGCCGACGGCAGTTGGGATTCGTGAATTGCTGCCCTCTGGTTATGTGTGGGAGGGCCTGCAGCTG
CAGTAGTAAGAATTCTAGATCTTGAGACAAATGGCAGTATTCATCCACAATTTTAAAAGAAAAGGGGGGA
TTGGGGGGTACAGTGCAGGGGAAAGAATAGTAGACATAATAGCAACAGACATACAAACTAAAGAATTACA
AAAACAAATTACAAAAATTCAAAATTTTCGGGTTTATTACAGGGACAGCAGAGATCCACTTTGGCGCCGG
CTCGAGGGGGCCCGGGGTTATTAATAGTAATCAATTACGGGGTCATTAGTTCATAGCCCATATATGGAGT
TCCGCGTTACATAACTTACGGTAAATGGCCCGCCTGGCTGACCGCCCAACGACCCCCGCCCATTGACGTC
AATAATGACGTATGTTCCCATAGTAACGCCAATAGGGACTTTCCATTGACGTCAATGGGTGGAGTATTTA
CGGTAAACTGCCCACTTGGCAGTACATCAAGTGTATCATATGCCAAGTACGCCCCCTATTGACGTCAATG
ACGGTAAATGGCCCGCCTGGCATTATGCCCAGTACATGACCTTATGGGACTTTCCTACTTGGCAGTACAT
CTACGTATTAGTCATCGCTATTACCATGGTGATGCGGTTTTGGCAGTACATCAATGGGCGTGGATAGCGG
TTTGACTCACGGGGATTTCCAAGTCTCCACCCCATTGACGTCAATGGGAGTTTGTTTTGGCACCAAAATC
AACGGGACTTTCCAAAATGTCGTAACAACTCCGCCCCATTGACGCAAATGGGCGGTAGGCGTGTACGGTG
GGAGGTCTATATAAGCAGAGCTCTCTGGCTAACTGTCGGGATCAACAAGTTTGTACAAAAAAGCTGAACG
AGAAA
Features (pLannotate 1.2.2; 34 found; start..end, strand, type, name):
    119..149     +  promoter       lac UV5 promoter: E. coli lac promoter with an "up" mutation
    173..202     +  promoter       cat promoter (fragment): promoter of the E. coli cat gene encoding chloramphenicol acetyltransferase
    203..862     +  CDS            CmR: chloramphenicol acetyltransferase; cat; confers resistance to chloramphenicol
   1041..1199    +  CDS            ccdA (fragment): CCDA_ECO57 - Also known as H, letA. Experimental evidence at protein level: Swiss-Prot protein existence level 1. Antitoxin component of a type II toxin-antitoxin (TA) system which inhibits the post-segregational killing (PSK) of plasmid-free cells, also referred to as a plasmid addiction system. Binds to and blocks the activity of CcdB; will also remove bound CcdB protein from the CcdB-GyrA complex by forming a CcdA-CcdB complex, a process termed rejuvenation. Functions as a transcriptional corepressor for the ccdAB operon, repression also requires CcdB (By similarity). From Escherichia coli
   1204..1506    +  CDS            ccdB: CCDB_ECOLI - Also known as G, letB, letD. Experimental evidence at protein level: Swiss-Prot protein existence level 1. Toxic component of a type II toxin-antitoxin (TA) system, functioning in plasmid maintainence. Responsible for the post- segregational killing (PSK) of plasmid-free cells, also referred to as a plasmid addiction system. Half-life of over 2 hours. Cell killing by CcdB is accompanied by filamentation, defects in chromosome and plasmid segregation, defects in cell division, formation of anucleate cells, decreased DNA synthesis and plasmid loss. Interferes with the activity of DN
   1550..1674    -  protein_bind   attR2: mutant version of attR; recombination site for the Gateway® LR reaction LR Clonase™
   1717..2305    +  misc_feature   WPRE: woodchuck hepatitis virus posttranscriptional regulatory element
   2356..2375    +  misc_feature   cPPT/CTS (fragment): central polypurine tract and central termination sequence of HIV-1
   2377..2610    +  LTR            3' LTR (ΔU3): self-inactivating 3' long terminal repeat (LTR) from HIV-1
   2688..2809    +  polyA_signal   SV40 poly(A) signal: SV40 polyadenylation signal
   2849..2984    +  rep_origin     SV40 ori: SV40 origin of replication
   3005..3023    -  promoter       T7 promoter: promoter for bacteriophage T7 RNA polymerase
   3031..3186    +  CDS            lacZα (fragment): LacZα fragment of β-galactosidase; lacZ fragment
   3191..3619    +  rep_origin     f1 ori (sequence partly withheld): f1 bacteriophage origin of replication; arrow indicates direction of (+) strand synthesis
   3672..3776    +  promoter       AmpR promoter: bla
   3777..4637    +  CDS            AmpR: β-lactamase; bla; confers resistance to ampicillin, carbenicillin, and related antibiotics
   4808..5396    +  rep_origin     ori: high-copy-number ColE1/pMB1/pBR322/pUC origin of replication
   5579..5671    +  CDS            lacI (fragment): lac repressor; lacI; The lac repressor binds to the lac operator to inhibit transcription in E. coli. This inhibition can be relieved by adding lactose or isopropyl-β-D-thiogalactopyranoside (IPTG).
   5684..5705    +  protein_bind   CAP binding site: CAP binding activates transcription in the presence of cAMP. E. coli catabolite activator protein
   5720..5750    +  promoter       lac promoter: promoter for the E. coli lac operon
   5758..5774    +  protein_bind   lac operator: The lac repressor binds to the lac operator to inhibit transcription in E. coli. This inhibition can be relieved by adding lactose or isopropyl-β-D-thiogalactopyranoside (IPTG). lac repressor encoded by lacI
   5819..5837    +  promoter       T3 promoter: promoter for bacteriophage T3 RNA polymerase
   5865..6091    +  promoter       RSV promoter: Rous sarcoma virus enhancer/promoter
   6092..6272    +  LTR            5' LTR (truncated): truncated 5' long terminal repeat (LTR) from HIV-1
   6319..6444    +  misc_feature   HIV-1 Ψ: packaging signal of human immunodeficiency virus type 1
   6428..6791    +  CDS            HIV-1 gag (fragment): gag protein from human immunodeficiency virus 1; gag
   6937..7170    +  misc_feature   RRE: The Rev response element (RRE) of HIV-1 allows for Rev-dependent mRNA export from the nucleus to the cytoplasm.
   7547..7573    +  CDS            Rev (fragment): human immunodeficiency virus 1 (HIV-1) Rev protein; rev; enhances nuclear export of unspliced and incompletely spliced viral mRNAs
   7574..8074    +  promoter       hPGK promoter: human phosphoglycerate kinase 1 promoter
   8086..8481    +  CDS            BSD: blasticidin S deaminase; Aspergillus terreus BSD; confers resistance to blasticidin
   8541..8658    +  misc_feature   cPPT/CTS: central polypurine tract and central termination sequence of HIV-1
   8775..9078    +  enhancer       CMV enhancer: human cytomegalovirus immediate early enhancer
   9079..9282    +  promoter       CMV promoter: human cytomegalovirus (CMV) immediate early promoter
   9305..94      +  protein_bind   attR1 (across the origin): mutant version of attR; recombination site for the Gateway® LR reaction LR Clonase™
