[The description below was written by a language model from this plasmid's Addgene catalogue record and pLannotate feature annotations shown in this document.]
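Description:
pLX303 is an empty Gateway destination vector built on the pLKO lentiviral backbone (9,335 bp) for expressing open reading frames in mammalian cells after lentiviral transduction. In bacteria it replicates from a high-copy ColE1/pUC-type origin and carries an ampicillin resistance gene in the backbone. A chloramphenicol resistance gene sits inside the Gateway cassette, so the unrecombined vector is selected with both drugs. Because the cassette also encodes the CcdB gyrase toxin, the empty vector must be maintained in a ccdB-tolerant strain. An f1 origin, an SV40 origin and poly(A) signal, and lac, T7 and T3 promoter remnants are also annotated in the backbone.

The viral portion has a third-generation, self-inactivating layout. An RSV promoter drives a truncated HIV-1 5' LTR, followed by the Ψ packaging signal with a gag fragment, the Rev response element, a cPPT/CTS, WPRE and a ΔU3 3' LTR. Between the LTRs are two expression units. A human PGK promoter drives blasticidin S deaminase for selecting transduced cells. Downstream, the CMV enhancer/promoter sits immediately upstream of the attR1–CmR–ccdB–attR2 cassette.

An LR recombination with an entry clone replaces this cassette with the ORF of interest, placing it under CMV control with the WPRE downstream to enhance transcript expression. Loss of ccdB provides counterselection for recombinants in standard strains. The depositor notes a stop codon directly after the Gateway sequence, and no epitope tag is annotated in the feature table, so ORFs cloned without their own stop codon should still terminate just past the recombination site. The vector comes from work that built a genome-scale lentiviral library of human ORFs.
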