Addgene plasmid #25897: pLX303
Purpose: (Empty Backbone)
Depositing lab: David Root. Depositing organization: Broad Institute. Publication: A public genome-scale lentiviral expression library of human ORFs. Yang X, Boehm JS, Yang X, Salehi-Ashtiani K, Hao T, Shen Y, Lubonja R, Thomas SR, Alkan O, Bhimdi T, Green TM, Johannessen CM, Silver SJ, Nguyen C, Murray RR, Hieronymus H, Balcha D, Fan C, Lin C, Ghamsari L, Vidal M, Hahn WC, Hill DE, Root DE. Nat Methods. 2011 Jun 26;8(8):659-61. doi: 10.1038/nmeth.1638 PubMed 21706014.
Backbone
  Vector backbone: pLKO
  Backbone size (bp): 9335
  Vector type: Mammalian Expression, Lentiviral ; Gateway Destination vector
  Selectable markers: Blasticidin
Growth in bacteria
  Bacterial resistance: Chloramphenicol and Ampicillin, 25 & 100 μg/mL
  Growth temperature: 37°C
  Growth strain: ccdB Survival
  Growth instructions: ccdB resistant bacteria. 30C for liquid culture. 37C for plates.
  Copy number: High Copy
Gene/Insert
  Gene/Insert name: None
  Cloning method: Gateway Cloning
  Sequencing primers: 5′ CMV-F; 3′ WPRE-R
Terms and licenses: Academic/Nonprofit Terms; Industry Terms: Not Available to Industry
Depositor comments: There is a Stop codon directly after the Gateway sequence.
How to cite: pLX303 was a gift from David Root (Addgene plasmid # 25897 ; http://n2t.net/addgene:25897 ; RRID:Addgene_25897)
