>Addgene plasmid #25897 | pLX303 | addgene partial sequence | sequence record 66344 | ccdb-fwd 5'-GCATGATGACCACCGATATG-3'
AGTGGCTGATCTCAGCCACCGCGAAAATGACATCAAAAACGCCATTAACCTGATGTTCTGGGGAATATAA
ATGTCAGGCTCCCTTATACACAGCCAGTCTGCAGGTCGACCATAGTGACTGGATATGTTGTGTTTTACAG
TATTATGTAGTCTGTTTTTTATGCAAAATCTAATTTAATATATTGATATTTATATCATTTTACGTTTCTC
GTTCAGCTTTCTTGTACAAAGTGGTTTAGTAATGAGCTAGCGCTAACCGGTGGCGCGTTAAGTCGACAAT
CAACCTCTGGATTACAAAATTTGTGAAAGATTGACTGGTATTCTTAACTATGTTGCTCCTTTTACGCTAT
GTGGATACGCTGCTTTAATGCCTTTGTATCATGCTATTGCTTCCCGTATGGCTTTCATTTTCTCCTCCTT
GTATAAATCCTGGTTGCTGTCTCTTTATGAGGAGTTGTGGCCCGTTGTCAGGCAACGTGGCGTGGTGTGC
ACTGTGTTTGCTGACGCAACCCCCACTGGTTGGGGCATTGCCACCACCTGTCAGCTCCTTTCCGGGACTT
TCGCTTTCCCCCTCCCTATTGCCACGGCGGAACTCATCGCCGCCTGCCTTGCCCGCTGCTGGACAGGGGC
TCGGCTGTTGGGCACTGACAATTCCGTGGTGTTGTCGGGGAAATCATCGTCCTTTCCTTGGCTGCTCGCC
TGTGTTGCCACCTGGATTCTGCGCGGGACGTCCTTCTGCTACGTCCCTTCGGCCCTCAATCCAGCGGACC
TTCCTTCCCGCGGCCTGCTGCCGGCTCTGCGGCCTCTTCCGCGTCT
