>Addgene plasmid #25897 | pLX303 | addgene partial sequence | sequence record 66345 | CAT-R 5'-GCAACTGACTGAAATGCCTC-3'
ATATCAACGGTGGTATATCCAGTGATTTTTTTCTCCATTTTAGCTTCCTTAGCTCCTGAAAATCTCGACG
GATCCTAACTCAAAATCCACACATTATACGAGCCGGAAGCATAAAGTGTAAAGCCTGGGGTGCCTAATGC
GGCCGCCATAGTGACTGGATATGTTGTGTTTTACAGTATTATGTAGTCTGTTTTTTATGCAAAATCTAAT
TTAATATATTGATATTTATATCATTTTACGTTTCTCGTTCAGCTTTTTTGTACAAACTTGTTGATCCCGA
CAGTTAGCCAGAGAGCTCTGCTTATATAGACCTCCCACCGTACACGCCTACCGCCCATTTGCGTCAATGG
GGCGGAGTTGTTACGACATTTTGGAAAGTCCCGTTGATTTTGGTGCCAAAACAAACTCCCATTGACGTCA
ATGGGGTGGAGACTTGGAAATCCCCGTGAGTCAAACCGCTATCCACGCCCATTGATGTACTGCCAAAACC
GCATCACCATGGTAATAGCGATGACTAATACGTAGATGTACTGCCAAGTAGGAAAGTCCCATAAGGTCAT
GTACTGGGCATAATGCCAGGCGGGCCATTTACCGTCATTGACGTCAATAGGGGGCGTACTTGGCATATGA
TACACTTGATGTACTGCCAAGTGGGCAGTTTACCGTAAATACTCCACCCATTGACGTCAATGGAAAGTCC
CTATTGGCGTTACTATGGGAACATACGTCATTATTGACGTCAATGGGCGGGGGTCGTTGGGCGGTCAGCC
AGGCGGGCCATTTACCGTAAGTT
