>Addgene plasmid #25897 | pLX303 | addgene partial sequence | sequence record 66346 | CMV-F 5'-CGCAAATGGGCGGTAGGCGTG-3'
GAGCTCTCTGGCTAACTGTCGGGATCAACAAGTTTGTACAAAAAAGCTGAACGAGAAACGTAAAATGATA
TAAATATCAATATATTAAATTAGATTTTGCATAAAAAACAGACTACATAATACTGTAAAACACAACATAT
CCAGTCACTATGGCGGCCGCATTAGGCACCCCAGGCTTTACACTTTATGCTTCCGGCTCGTATAATGTGT
GGATTTTGAGTTAGGATCCGTCGAGATTTTCAGGAGCTAAGGAAGCTAAAATGGAGAAAAAAATCACTGG
ATATACCACCGTTGATATATCCCAATGGCATCGTAAAGAACATTTTGAGGCATTTCAGTCAGTTGCTCAA
TGTACCTATAACCAGACCGTTCAGCTGGATATTACGGCCTTTTTAAAGACCGTAAAGAAAAATAAGCACA
AGTTTTATCCGGCCTTTATTCACATTCTTGCCCGCCTGATGAATGCTCATCCGGAATTCCGTATGGCAAT
GAAAGACGGTGAGCTGGTGATATGGGATAGTGTTCACCCTTGTTACACCGTTTTCCATGAGCAAACTGAA
ACGTTTTCATCGCTCTGGAGTGAATACCACGACGATTTCCGGCAGTTTCTACACATATATTCGCAAGATG
TGGCGTGTTACGGTGAAAACCTGGCCTATTTCCCTAAAGGGTTTATTGAGAATATGTTTTTCGTCTCAGC
CAATCCCTGGGTGAGTTTCACCAGTTTTGATTTAAACGTGGCCAATATGGACAACTTCTTCGCCCCCGTT
TTCACCATGGGCAAATATTATACGCAAGGCGACAAGGTGCTGATGCCGCTGGCGATTCAGGTTCATCATG
CCGTTTGTGATGGCTTCC
