>Addgene plasmid #25897 | pLX303 | addgene partial sequence | sequence record 66347 | EBV-rev 5'-GTGGTTTGTCCAAACTCATC-3'
TCCCGCCCCTAACTCCGCCCATCCCGCCCCTAACTCCGCCCAGTTCCGCCCATTCTCCGCCCCATGGCTG
ACTAATTTTTTTTATTTATGCAGAGGCCGAGGCCGCCTCGGCCTCTGAGCTATTCCAGAAGTAGTGAGGA
GGCTTTTTTGGAGGCCTAGGGACGTACCCAATTCGCCCTATAGTGAGTCGTATTACGCGCGCTCACTGGC
CGTCGTTTTACAACGTCGTGACTGGGAAAACCCTGGCGTTACCCAACTTAATCGCCTTGCAGCACATCCC
CCTTTCGCCAGCTGGCGTAATAGCGAAGAGGCCCGCACCGATCGCCCTTCCCAACAGTTGCGCAGCCTGA
ATGGCGAATGGG
[124 nt withheld, positions 363-486]
C
[91 nt withheld, positions 488-578]
A
[49 nt withheld, positions 580-628]
CCTTTGACGTTGGAGTCCACGTTCTTT
[37 nt withheld, positions 656-692]
ACCCTATCTCGGTCTATTCTTTTGATTTATAAGGGATTTTGCCGATTTCGGCCTATTGGTTAAAAAATGA
GCTGATTTAACAAAAATTTAACGCGAATTTTAACAAAATATTAACGCTTACAATTTAGGTGGCACTTTTC
GGGGAAATGTGCGCGGAA
