>Addgene plasmid #25897 | pLX303 | addgene partial sequence | sequence record 66348 | blast-R 5'-gctctttcaatgagggtgga-3'
GCTTGGCCATGGTGGTACCCCCTGGGGAGAGAGGTCGGTGATTCGGTCAACGAGGGAGCCGACTGCCGAC
GTGCGCTCCGGAGGCTTGCAGAATGCGGAACACCGCGCGGGCAGGAACAGGGCCCACACTACCGCCCCAC
ACCCCGCCTCCCGCACCGCCCCTTCCCGGCCGCTGCTCTCGGCGCGCCCTGCTGAGCAGCCGCTATTGGC
CACAGCCCATCGCGGTCGGCGCGCTGCCATTGCTCCCTGGCGCTGTCCGTCTGCGAGGGTACTAGTGAGA
CGTGCGGCTTCCGTTTGTCACGTCCGGCACGCCGCGAACCGCAAGGAACCTTCCCGACTTAGGGGCGGAG
CAGGAAGCGTCGCCGGGGGGCCCACAAGGGTAGCGGCGAAGATCCGGGTGACGCTGCGAACGGACGTGAA
GAATGTGCGAGACCCAGGGTCGGCGCCGCTGCGTTTCCCGGAACCACGCCCAGAGCAGCCGCGTCCCTGC
GCAAACCCAGGGCTGCCTTGGAAAAGGCGCAAGGGTCCCCTCGGGGTTGGGAGGTGGGTCTGAAACGATA
ATGGTGAATATCCCTGCCTAACTCTATTCACTATAGAAAGTACAGCAAAAACTATTCTTAAACCTACCAA
GCCTCCTACTATCATTATGAATAATTTTATATACCACAGCCAATTTGTTATGTTAAACCAATTCCACAAA
CTTGCCCATTTATCTAATTCCAATAATTCTTGTTCATTCTTTTCTTGCTGGTTTTGCGATTCTTCAATTA
AGGAGTGTATTAAGCTTGTGTAATTGTTAATTTCTCTGTCCCACTCCATCCAGGTCGTGTGATTCCAAAT
CTGTTCCAGAGATTTATTACTCCAACTAGCATTCCAAGGCACAGCAGTGGTGCAAATGAGTTT
