>Addgene plasmid #25897 | pLX303 | addgene partial sequence | sequence record 66349 | CAT-F 5'-GTTTGTGATGGCTTCCATGTC-3'
CTGCGATGAGTGGCAGGGCGGGGCGTAAAGATCTGGATCCGGCTTACTAAAAGCCAGATAACAGTATGCG
TATTTGCGCGCTGATTTTTGCGGTATAAGAATATATACTGATATGTATACCCGAAGTATGTCAAAAAGAG
GTATGCTATGAAGCAGCGTATTACAGTGACAGTTGACAGCGACAGCTATCAGTTGCTCAAGGCATATATG
ATGTCAATATCTCCGGTCTGGTAAGCACAACCATGCAGAATGAAGCCCGTCGTCTGCGTGCCGAACGCTG
GAAAGCGGAAAATCAGGAAGGGATGGCTGAGGTCGCCCGGTTTATTGAAATGAACGGCTCTTTTGCTGAC
GAGAACAGGGGCTGGTGAAATGCAGTTTAAGGTTTACACCTATAAAAGAGAGAGCCGTTATCGTCTGTTT
GTGGATGTACAGAGTGATATTATTGACACGCCCGGGCGACGGATGGTGATCCCCCTGGCCAGTGCACGTC
TGCTGTCAGATAAAGTCTCCCGTGAACTTTACCCGGTGGTGCATATCGGGGATGAAAGCTGGCGCATGAT
GACCACCGATATGGCCAGTGTGCCGGTCTCCGTTATCGGGGAAGAAGTGGCTGATCTCAGCCACCGCGAA
AATGACATCAAAAACGCCATTAACCTGATGTTCTGGGGAATATAAATGTCAGGCTCCCTTATACACAGCC
AGTCTGCAGGTCGACCA
